>Addgene plasmid #231886 | pDest17_DBD | addgene full sequence | sequence record 465585 | Addgene NGS Result
AGATCTCGATCCCGCGAAATTAATACGACTCACTATAGGGAGACCACAACGGTTTCCCTCTAGAAATAAT
TTTGTTTAACTTTAAGAAGGAGATATACATATGTCGTACTACCATCACCATCACCATCACCTCGAATCAA
CAAGTTTGTACAAAAAAGCAGGCTTCGAGAACCTGTATTTTCAGGGTAGCATGAGTCCGGAAAGCAGCGA
TCCGGCAGCACTGAAACGTGCCCGTAATACCGAAGCAGCACGTCGTAGCCGTGCACGTAAACTGCAGCGT
ATGAAACAGTTAGAAGATAAGGTTGAAGAACTGCTGTGCAAAAACTATCACCTGGAAAATGAAGTTGCCC
GTCTGAAAAAACTGGTTGGTGAACGTTAAGACCCAGCTTTCTTGTACAAAGTGGTTGATTCGAGGCTGCT
AACAAAGCCCGAAAGGAAGCTGAGTTGGCTGCTGCCACCGCTGAGCAATAACTAGCATAACCCCTTGGGG
CCTCTAAACGGGTCTTGAGGGGTTTTTTGCTGAAAGGAGGAACTATATCCGGATATCCACAGGACGGGTG
TGGTCGCCATGATCGCGTAGTCGATAGTGGCTCCAAGTAGCGAAGCGAGCAGGACTGGGCGGCGGCCAAA
GCGGTCGGACAGTGCTCCGAGAACGGGTGCGCATAGAAATTGCATCAACGCATATAGCGCTAGCAGCACG
CCATAGTGACTGGCGATGCTGTCGGAATGGACGATATCCCGCAAGAGGCCCGGCAGTACCGGCATAACCA
AGCCTATGCCTACAGCATCCAGGGTGACGGTGCCGAGGATGACGATGAGCGCATTGTTAGATTTCATACA
CGGTGCCTGACTGCGTTAGCAATTTAACTGTGATAAACTACCGCATTAAAGCTTATCGATGATAAGCTGT
CAAACATGAGAATTCTTGAAGACGAAAGGGCCTCGTGATACGCCTATTTTTATAGGTTAATGTCATGATA
ATAATGGTTTCTTAGACGTCAGGTGGCACTTTTCGGGGAAATGTGCGCGGAACCCCTATTTGTTTATTTT
TCTAAATACATTCAAATATGTATCCGCTCATGAGACAATAACCCTGATAAATGCTTCAATAATATTGAAA
AAGGAAGAGTATGAGTATTCAACATTTCCGTGTCGCCCTTATTCCCTTTTTTGCGGCATTTTGCCTTCCT
GTTTTTGCTCACCCAGAAACGCTGGTGAAAGTAAAAGATGCTGAAGATCAGTTGGGTGCACGAGTGGGTT
ACATCGAACTGGATCTCAACAGCGGTAAGATCCTTGAGAGTTTTCGCCCCGAAGAACGTTTTCCAATGAT
GAGCACTTTTAAAGTTCTGCTATGTGGCGCGGTATTATCCCGTGTTGACGCCGGGCAAGAGCAACTCGGT
CGCCGCATACACTATTCTCAGAATGACTTGGTTGAGTACTCACCAGTCACAGAAAAGCATCTTACGGATG
GCATGACAGTAAGAGAATTATGCAGTGCTGCCATAACCATGAGTGATAACACTGCGGCCAACTTACTTCT
GACAACGATCGGAGGACCGAAGGAGCTAACCGCTTTTTTGCACAACATGGGGGATCATGTAACTCGCCTT
GATCGTTGGGAACCGGAGCTGAATGAAGCCATACCAAACGACGAGCGTGACACCACGATGCCTGCAGCAA
TGGCAACAACGTTGCGCAAACTATTAACTGGCGAACTACTTACTCTAGCTTCCCGGCAACAATTAATAGA
CTGGATGGAGGCGGATAAAGTTGCAGGACCACTTCTGCGCTCGGCCCTTCCGGCTGGCTGGTTTATTGCT
GATAAATCTGGAGCCGGTGAGCGTGGGTCTCGCGGTATCATTGCAGCACTGGGGCCAGATGGTAAGCCCT
CCCGTATCGTAGTTATCTACACGACGGGGAGTCAGGCAACTATGGATGAACGAAATAGACAGATCGCTGA
GATAGGTGCCTCACTGATTAAGCATTGGTAACTGTCAGACCAAGTTTACTCATATATACTTTAGATTGAT
TTAAAACTTCATTTTTAATTTAAAAGGATCTAGGTGAAGATCCTTTTTGATAATCTCATGACCAAAATCC
CTTAACGTGAGTTTTCGTTCCACTGAGCGTCAGACCCCGTAGAAAAGATCAAAGGATCTTCTTGAGATCC
TTTTTTTCTGCGCGTAATCTGCTGCTTGCAAACAAAAAAACCACCGCTACCAGCGGTGGTTTGTTTGCCG
GATCAAGAGCTACCAACTCTTTTTCCGAAGGTAACTGGCTTCAGCAGAGCGCAGATACCAAATACTGTCC
TTCTAGTGTAGCCGTAGTTAGGCCACCACTTCAAGAACTCTGTAGCACCGCCTACATACCTCGCTCTGCT
AATCCTGTTACCAGTGGCTGCTGCCAGTGGCGATAAGTCGTGTCTTACCGGGTTGGACTCAAGACGATAG
TTACCGGATAAGGCGCAGCGGTCGGGCTGAACGGGGGGTTCGTGCACACAGCCCAGCTTGGAGCGAACGA
CCTACACCGAACTGAGATACCTACAGCGTGAGCTATGAGAAAGCGCCACGCTTCCCGAAGGGAGAAAGGC
GGACAGGTATCCGGTAAGCGGCAGGGTCGGAACAGGAGAGCGCACGAGGGAGCTTCCAGGGGGAAACGCC
TGGTATCTTTATAGTCCTGTCGGGTTTCGCCACCTCTGACTTGAGCGTCGATTTTTGTGATGCTCGTCAG
GGGGGCGGAGCCTATGGAAAAACGCCAGCAACGCGGCCTTTTTACGGTTCCTGGCCTTTTGCTGGCCTTT
TGCTCACATGTTCTTTCCTGCGTTATCCCCTGATTCTGTGGATAACCGTATTACCGCCTTTGAGTGAGCT
GATACCGCTCGCCGCAGCCGAACGACCGAGCGCAGCGAGTCAGTGAGCGAGGAAGCGGAAGAGCGCCTGA
TGCGGTATTTTCTCCTTACGCATCTGTGCGGTATTTCACACCGCAATGGTGCACTCTCAGTACAATCTGC
TCTGATGCCGCATAGTTAAGCCAGTATACACTCCGCTATCGCTACGTGACTGGGTCATGGCTGCGCCCCG
ACACCCGCCAACACCCGCTGACGCGCCCTGACGGGCTTGTCTGCTCCCGGCATCCGCTTACAGACAAGCT
GTGACCGTCTCCGGGAGCTGCATGTGTCAGAGGTTTTCACCGTCATCACCGAAACGCGCGAGGCAGCTGC
GGTAAAGCTCATCAGCGTGGTCGTGAAGCGATTCACAGATGTCTGCCTGTTCATCCGCGTCCAGCTCGTT
GAGTTTCTCCAGAAGCGTTAATGTCTGGCTTCTGATAAAGCGGGCCATGTTAAGGGCGGTTTTTTCCTGT
TTGGTCACTGATGCCTCCGTGTAAGGGGGATTTCTGTTCATGGGGGTAATGATACCGATGAAACGAGAGA
GGATGCTCACGATACGGGTTACTGATGATGAACATGCCCGGTTACTGGAACGTTGTGAGGGTAAACAACT
GGCGGTATGGATGCGGCGGGACCAGAGAAAAATCACTCAGGGTCAATGCCAGCGCTTCGTTAATACAGAT
GTAGGTGTTCCACAGGGTAGCCAGCAGCATCCTGCGATGCAGATCCGGAACATAATGGTGCAGGGCGCTG
ACTTCCGCGTTTCCAGACTTTACGAAACACGGAAACCGAAGACCATTCATGTTGTTGCTCAGGTCGCAGA
CGTTTTGCAGCAGCAGTCGCTTCACGTTCGCTCGCGTATCGGTGATTCATTCTGCTAACCAGTAAGGCAA
CCCCGCCAGCCTAGCCGGGTCCTCAACGACAGGAGCACGATCATGCGCACCCGTGGCCAGGACCCAACGC
TGCCCGAGATGCGCCGCGTGCGGCTGCTGGAGATGGCGGACGCGATGGATATGTTCTGCCAAGGGTTGGT
TTGCGCATTCACAGTTCTCCGCAAGAATTGATTGGCTCCAATTCTTGGAGTGGTGAATCCGTTAGCGAGG
TGCCGCCGGCTTCCATTCAGGTCGAGGTGGCCCGGCTCCATGCACCGCGACGCAACGCGGGGAGGCAGAC
AAGGTATAGGGCGGCGCCTACAATCCATGCCAACCCGTTCCATGTGCTCGCCGAGGCGGCATAAATCGCC
GTGACGATCAGCGGTCCAATGATCGAAGTTAGGCTGGTAAGAGCCGCGAGCGATCCTTGAAGCTGTCCCT
GATGGTCGTCATCTACCTGCCTGGACAGCATGGCCTGCAACGCGGGCATCCCGATGCCGCCGGAAGCGAG
AAGAATCATAATGGGGAAGGCCATCCAGCCTCGCGTCGCGAACGCCAGCAAGACGTAGCCCAGCGCGTCG
GCCGCCATGCCGGCGATAATGGCCTGCTTCTCGCCGAAACGTTTGGTGGCGGGACCAGTGACGAAGGCTT
GAGCGAGGGCGTGCAAGATTCCGAATACCGCAAGCGACAGGCCGATCATCGTCGCGCTCCAGCGAAAGCG
GTCCTCGCCGAAAATGACCCAGAGCGCTGCCGGCACCTGTCCTACGAGTTGCATGATAAAGAAGACAGTC
ATAAGTGCGGCGACGATAGTCATGCCCCGCGCCCACCGGAAGGAGCTGACTGGGTTGAAGGCTCTCAAGG
GCATCGGTCGATCGACGCTCTCCCTTATGCGACTCCTGCATTAGGAAGCAGCCCAGTAGTAGGTTGAGGC
CGTTGAGCACCGCCGCCGCAAGGAATGGTGCATGCAAGGAGATGGCGCCCAACAGTCCCCCGGCCACGGG
GCCTGCCACCATACCCACGCCGAAACAAGCGCTCATGAGCCCGAAGTGGCGAGCCCGATCTTCCCCATCG
GTGATGTCGGCGATATAGGCGCCAGCAACCGCACCTGTGGCGCCGGTGATGCCGGCCACGATGCGTCCGG
CGTAGAGGATCG
Features (pLannotate 1.2.2; 18 found; start..end, strand, type, name):
     21..39      +  promoter       T7 promoter: promoter for bacteriophage T7 RNA polymerase
     71..93      +  RBS            RBS: efficient ribosome binding site from bacteriophage T7 gene 10 (Olins and Rangwala, 1989)
    111..131     +  CDS            8xHis (fragment): 8xHis affinity tag
    140..164     +  protein_bind   attB1: mutant version of attB; recombination site for the Gateway® BP reaction BP Clonase™
    170..186     +  CDS            TEV site (fragment): tobacco etch virus (TEV) protease recognition and cleavage site
    197..376     +  CDS            GCN4 (fragment): GCN4_YEAST - Also known as AAS101 From Saccharomyces cerevisiae (strain ATCC 204508 / S288c) (Baker's yeast).
    381..405     -  protein_bind   attB2: mutant version of attB; recombination site for the Gateway® BP reaction BP Clonase™
    415..464     +  CDS            SET1 (fragment): solubility-enhancement tag derived from T7 phage gene 10B
    472..519     +  terminator     T7 terminator: transcription terminator for bacteriophage T7 RNA polymerase
    545..837     -  CDS            TcR (fragment): tetracycline efflux protein; tet; confers resistance to tetracycline
    885..913     -  promoter       tet promoter: E. coli promoter for tetracycline efflux protein gene
   1026..1130    +  promoter       AmpR promoter: bla
   1131..1991    +  CDS            AmpR: β-lactamase; bla; confers resistance to ampicillin, carbenicillin, and related antibiotics
   2162..2750    +  rep_origin     ori: high-copy-number ColE1/pMB1/pBR322/pUC origin of replication
   2936..3075    -  misc_feature   bom: basis of mobility region from pBR322
   3177..3368    -  CDS            rop: Rop protein, which maintains plasmids at low copy number; rop
   3385..3765    +  CDS            YPB1_ECOLX: Protein predicted: Swiss-Prot protein existence level 4. From Escherichia coli.
   4007..4911    -  CDS            TcR (fragment): tetracycline efflux protein; tet; confers resistance to tetracycline
