[The description below was written by a language model from this plasmid's Addgene catalogue record and pLannotate feature annotations shown in this document.]
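Description:
pDest17_DBD is a bacterial expression plasmid built on the Gateway destination vector pDEST17. It produces the DNA-binding domain (DBD) of the Saccharomyces cerevisiae transcription factor Gcn4 as an N-terminally His-tagged recombinant protein in E. coli. The sequenced plasmid is about 4.9 kb and has a pBR322-type backbone. It carries a ColE1/pMB1 origin together with the rop gene and the bom mobilisation region, which fits the catalogue's low-copy designation. Selection is by ampicillin through the β-lactamase gene and its native promoter. The tetracycline-resistance gene is annotated only as fragments, alongside the tet promoter. These appear to be pBR322 remnants rather than a usable marker.

The expression cassette starts with a T7 promoter and the phage T7 gene 10 ribosome binding site. A polyhistidine tag follows; the record lists it as 6xHis, while the annotation software matched it as a partial 8xHis. Next come an attB1 site, a TEV protease recognition site and a short GCN4 fragment of roughly 180 nt encoding the DBD. The cassette ends with attB2 and the T7 terminator. The attB sites are the scars left by Gateway recombination of the insert into the destination vector. Because the TEV site lies between attB1 and the Gcn4 sequence, protease cleavage can remove both the His tag and the attB1-encoded linker after affinity purification. A short fragment annotated as a T7 gene 10-derived tag lies downstream of attB2 and is probably vector sequence rather than part of the product.

Transcription depends on T7 RNA polymerase, so expression requires a host that supplies it, and the depositors recommend a BL21 pLysS strain. The associated study concerns how condensates and soluble complexes contribute to transcription factor function.
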