Addgene plasmid #231886: pDest17_DBD
Purpose: Bacterial expression of N-terminally 6His tagged Gcn4 DBD
Depositing lab: Aseem Ansari & Tanja Mittag. Depositing organization: St. Jude Children's Research Hospital. Publication: Reconciling competing models on the roles of condensates and soluble complexes in transcription factor function. Bremer A, Lang WH, Kempen RP, Sweta K, Taylor AB, Borgia MB, Ansari AZ, Mittag T. bioRxiv [Preprint]. 2024 Nov 22:2024.11.21.624739. doi: 10.1101/2024.11.21.624739. PubMed 39605529.
Backbone
  Vector backbone: pDest17
  Backbone manufacturer: Invtirogen
  Vector type: Bacterial Expression
Growth in bacteria
  Bacterial resistance: Ampicillin, 100 μg/mL
  Growth temperature: 37°C
  Growth strain: DH5alpha
  Copy number: Low Copy
Gene/Insert
  Gene/Insert name: Gcn4 DBD
  Species: S. cerevisiae (budding yeast)
  Promoter: T7
  Tag / fusion protein: 6xHis, TEV cleavage site (N terminal on backbone)
  Cloning method: Gateway Cloning
Terms and licenses: Academic/Nonprofit Terms; Industry Terms: Not Available to Industry
Depositor comments: The depositing lab recommends using BL21_pLysS strain for protein expression and purification. Please visit https://doi.org/10.1101/2024.11.21.624739 for bioRxiv preprint.
How to cite: pDest17_DBD was a gift from Aseem Ansari & Tanja Mittag (Addgene plasmid # 231886 ; http://n2t.net/addgene:231886 ; RRID:Addgene_231886)
