>Addgene plasmid #231886 | pDest17_DBD | depositor partial sequence | sequence record 455717 | Orf Sequence
GGTAGCATGAGTCCGGAAAGCAGCGATCCGGCAGCACTGAAACGTGCCCGTAATACCGAAGCAGCACGTC
GTAGCCGTGCACGTAAACTGCAGCGTATGAAACAGTTAGAAGATAAGGTTGAAGAACTGCTGTGCAAAAA
CTATCACCTGGAAAATGAAGTTGCCCGTCTGAAAAAACTGGTTGGTGAACGT
